Addgene plasmid #220804: pT7-NSP5CSA11
Purpose: Recoded gene segment 11 mutant C strain SA11 used for genome packaging studies
Depositing lab: Alex Borodavka. Depositing organization: University of Cambridge.
Backbone
  Vector backbone: pT7
  Vector type: Other
Growth in bacteria
  Bacterial resistance: Ampicillin, 100 μg/mL
  Growth temperature: 37°C
  Growth strain: DH5alpha
  Copy number: High Copy
Gene/Insert
  Gene/Insert name: Rotavirus SA11 NSP5 C
  Species: Rotavirus SA11
  Cloning method: Restriction Enzyme; 5′ cloning site Unknown (unknown if destroyed)
Terms and licenses: Academic/Nonprofit Terms; Industry Terms: Not Available to Industry
How to cite: pT7-NSP5CSA11 was a gift from Alex Borodavka (Addgene plasmid # 220804 ; http://n2t.net/addgene:220804 ; RRID:Addgene_220804)
