[The description below was written by a language model from this plasmid's Addgene catalogue record and pLannotate feature annotations shown in this document.]
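Description:
pT7-NSP5CSA11 is a small (about 3.7 kb) T7-driven transcription plasmid carrying a recoded version of gene segment 11 of simian rotavirus strain SA11, the segment that encodes the non-structural protein NSP5. It is built on the pT7 backbone and propagated in E. coli as a high-copy plasmid through a ColE1/pUC-type origin, with selection by ampicillin via the β-lactamase gene and its own promoter. The annotation also picks up short remnants of earlier vector ancestry (fragments of TcR, bom, rop, lacI, a pUC multiple cloning site, an SP6 promoter and a T7 gene 10-derived tag). These are partial and appear to be backbone leftovers rather than working parts of the design.

The functional cassette runs across the numbering origin of the circular sequence. A T7 promoter sits just upstream of the segment 11 cDNA containing the NSP5 open reading frame, which is followed by a hepatitis delta virus ribozyme and then a T7 terminator. This layout is typical of plasmid-based rotavirus reverse genetics. T7 RNA polymerase starts transcription close to the viral 5′ end, and self-cleavage by the ribozyme trims the transcript to give a defined 3′ terminus, so the RNA resembles an authentic viral plus-strand transcript rather than carrying vector sequence. NSP5 works with NSP2 to form viroplasms, the cytoplasmic factories where rotavirus RNA is replicated and assembled. The record describes the insert as recoded "mutant C", intended for genome packaging studies, but it does not state which nucleotides were changed, whether the protein sequence is preserved, or which cloning sites were used.
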