Features (pLannotate 1.2.2; 14 found; start..end, strand, type, name):
     67..158     +  ncRNA          HDV ribozyme: Accession: RF00094 - Hepatitis delta virus ribozyme
    173..222     +  CDS            SET1 (fragment): solubility-enhancement tag derived from T7 phage gene 10B
    230..277     +  terminator     T7 terminator: transcription terminator for bacteriophage T7 RNA polymerase
    306..340     +  misc_feature   MCS (fragment): pUC18/19 multiple cloning site
    345..363     -  promoter       SP6 promoter: promoter for bacteriophage SP6 RNA polymerase
    591..866     +  CDS            TcR (fragment): tetracycline efflux protein; tet; confers resistance to tetracycline
    867..915     -  misc_feature   bom (fragment): basis of mobility region from pBR322
   1017..1052    -  CDS            rop (fragment): Rop protein, which maintains plasmids at low copy number; rop
   1147..1251    +  promoter       AmpR promoter: bla
   1252..2112    +  CDS            AmpR: β-lactamase; bla; confers resistance to ampicillin, carbenicillin, and related antibiotics
   2283..2871    +  rep_origin     ori: high-copy-number ColE1/pMB1/pBR322/pUC origin of replication
   3054..3107    +  CDS            lacI (fragment): lac repressor; lacI; The lac repressor binds to the lac operator to inhibit transcription in E. coli. This inhibition can be relieved by adding lactose or isopropyl-β-D-thiogalactopyranoside (IPTG).
   3126..3144    +  promoter       T7 promoter: promoter for bacteriophage T7 RNA polymerase
   3164..17      +  CDS            NSP5_ROTSH (across the origin): Experimental evidence at protein level: Swiss-Prot protein existence level 1. Plays an essential role in the viral genome replication. Participates, together with NSP2, in the formation of viral factories (viroplasms) which are large inclusions in the host cytoplasm where replication intermediates are assembled and viral RNA replication takes place. Orchestrates the recruitment of viroplasmic proteins such as capsid proteins to these factories. From Rotavirus A (isolate RVA/Monkey/South Africa/SA11-H96/1958/G3P5B[2]) (RV-A) (Simian Agent 11 (isolate SI/South Africa/H96/58)).
>Addgene plasmid #220804 | pT7-NSP5CSA11 | addgene full sequence | sequence record 444026 | Addgene NGS Result
AATTGATTGAAGATTTGTAAGTCTGACCTGGGAACACACTAGGGAGCTCCCCACTCCCGTTTTGTGACCG
GGTCGGCATGGCATCTCCACCTCCTCGCGGTCCGACCTGGGCATCCGAAGGAGGACGTCGTCCACTCGGA
TGGCTAAGGGAGAGCTCAAAAAAAAGGATCCGGCTGCTAACAAAGCCCGAAAGGAAGCTGAGTTGGCTGC
TGCCACCGCTGAGCAATAACTAGCATAACCCCTTGGGGCCTCTAAACGGGTCTTGAGGGGTTTTTTGCTG
AAAGGAGGAACTATATCCGGATCGAGATCCTCTAGAGTCGACCTGCAGGCATGCAAGCTTGTATTCTATA
GTGTCACCTAAATCGTATGTGTATGATACATAAGGTTATGTATTAATTGTAGCCGCGTTCTAACGACAAT
ATGTACAAGCCTAATTGTGTAGCATCTGGCTTACTGAAGCAGACCCTATCATCTCTCTCGTAAACTGCCG
TCAGAGTCGGTTTGGTTGGACGAACCTTCTGAGTTTCTGGTAACGCCGTCCCGCACCCGGAAATGGTCAG
CGAACCAATCAGCAGGGTCATCGCTAGCCAGATCCTCTACGCCGGACGCATCGTGGCCGGCATCACCGGC
GCCACAGGTGCGGTTGCTGGCGCCTATATCGCCGACATCACCGATGGGGAAGATCGGGCTCGCCACTTCG
GGCTCATGAGCGCTTGTTTCGGCGTGGGTATGGTGGCAGGCCCCGTGGCCGGGGGACTGTTGGGCGCCAT
CTCCTTGCACCATTCCTTGCGGCGGCGGTGCTCAACGGCCTCAACCTACTACTGGGCTGCTTCTTAATGC
AGGAGTCGCATAAGGGAGAGCGTCGAATGGTGCACTCTCAGTACAATCTGCTCTGATGCCGCATAGTTAA
GCCAGCCCCGACACCCGCCAACACCCGCTGACGCGCCCTGACGGGCTTGTCTGCTCCCGGCATCCGCTTA
CAGACAAGCTGTGACCGTCTCCGGGAGCTGCATGTGTCAGAGGTTTTCACCGTCATCACCGAAACGCGCG
AGACGAAAGGGCCTCGTGATACGCCTATTTTTATAGGTTAATGTCATGATAATAATGGTTTCTTAGACGT
CAGGTGGCACTTTTCGGGGAAATGTGCGCGGAACCCCTATTTGTTTATTTTTCTAAATACATTCAAATAT
GTATCCGCTCATGAGACAATAACCCTGATAAATGCTTCAATAATATTGAAAAAGGAAGAGTATGAGTATT
CAACATTTCCGTGTCGCCCTTATTCCCTTTTTTGCGGCATTTTGCCTTCCTGTTTTTGCTCACCCAGAAA
CGCTGGTGAAAGTAAAAGATGCTGAAGATCAGTTGGGTGCACGAGTGGGTTACATCGAACTGGATCTCAA
CAGCGGTAAGATCCTTGAGAGTTTTCGCCCCGAAGAACGTTTTCCAATGATGAGCACTTTTAAAGTTCTG
CTATGTGGCGCGGTATTATCCCGTATTGACGCCGGGCAAGAGCAACTCGGTCGCCGCATACACTATTCTC
AGAATGACTTGGTTGAGTACTCACCAGTCACAGAAAAGCATCTTACGGATGGCATGACAGTAAGAGAATT
ATGCAGTGCTGCCATAACCATGAGTGATAACACTGCGGCCAACTTACTTCTGACAACGATCGGAGGACCG
AAGGAGCTAACCGCTTTTTTGCACAACATGGGGGATCATGTAACTCGCCTTGATCGTTGGGAACCGGAGC
TGAATGAAGCCATACCAAACGACGAGCGTGACACCACGATGCCTGTAGCAATGGCAACAACGTTGCGCAA
ACTATTAACTGGCGAACTACTTACTCTAGCTTCCCGGCAACAATTAATAGACTGGATGGAGGCGGATAAA
GTTGCAGGACCACTTCTGCGCTCGGCCCTTCCGGCTGGCTGGTTTATTGCTGATAAATCTGGAGCCGGTG
AGCGTGGGTCTCGCGGTATCATTGCAGCACTGGGGCCAGATGGTAAGCCCTCCCGTATCGTAGTTATCTA
CACGACGGGGAGTCAGGCAACTATGGATGAACGAAATAGACAGATCGCTGAGATAGGTGCCTCACTGATT
AAGCATTGGTAACTGTCAGACCAAGTTTACTCATATATACTTTAGATTGATTTAAAACTTCATTTTTAAT
TTAAAAGGATCTAGGTGAAGATCCTTTTTGATAATCTCATGACCAAAATCCCTTAACGTGAGTTTTCGTT
CCACTGAGCGTCAGACCCCGTAGAAAAGATCAAAGGATCTTCTTGAGATCCTTTTTTTCTGCGCGTAATC
TGCTGCTTGCAAACAAAAAAACCACCGCTACCAGCGGTGGTTTGTTTGCCGGATCAAGAGCTACCAACTC
TTTTTCCGAAGGTAACTGGCTTCAGCAGAGCGCAGATACCAAATACTGTTCTTCTAGTGTAGCCGTAGTT
AGGCCACCACTTCAAGAACTCTGTAGCACCGCCTACATACCTCGCTCTGCTAATCCTGTTACCAGTGGCT
GCTGCCAGTGGCGATAAGTCGTGTCTTACCGGGTTGGACTCAAGACGATAGTTACCGGATAAGGCGCAGC
GGTCGGGCTGAACGGGGGGTTCGTGCACACAGCCCAGCTTGGAGCGAACGACCTACACCGAACTGAGATA
CCTACAGCGTGAGCTATGAGAAAGCGCCACGCTTCCCGAAGGGAGAAAGGCGGACAGGTATCCGGTAAGC
GGCAGGGTCGGAACAGGAGAGCGCACGAGGGAGCTTCCAGGGGGAAACGCCTGGTATCTTTATAGTCCTG
TCGGGTTTCGCCACCTCTGACTTGAGCGTCGATTTTTGTGATGCTCGTCAGGGGGGCGGAGCCTATGGAA
AAACGCCAGCAACGCGGCCTTTTTACGGTTCCTGGCCTTTTGCTGGCCTTTTGCTCACATGTTCTTTCCT
GCGTTATCCCCTGATTCTGTGGATAACCGTATTACCGCCTTTGAGTGAGCTGATACCGCTCGCCGCAGCC
GAACGACCGAGCGCAGCGAGTCAGTGAGCGAGGAAGCGGAAGAGCGCCCAATACGCAAACCGCCTCTCCC
CGCGCATTGGCCGATTCATTAATGCAGGGGGATATCGATCCCGGTTAATACGACTCACTATAGGCTTTTA
AAGCGCTACAGTGATGTCTCTCAGTATTGACGTGACGAGTCTTCTCAAAGTAACTTAAACTATATATAAG
AATTAATCGTCTTCCTCAAACTTTAACAATTCTGGAAAAAATATTGGTAAGAGTGAACAGAACATTTCAC
CAGAACCAAAAGCATTCAATAAATACCTCCTGTCCCAAAAAAAAGAGAAACTAGCCCAATTAAAAACTGC
TTCAAAAAATACACTCATCGAATTAACGATTAGGTCGAATTCAGTTAAGAAAAATGCCCCCAGACCCGAA
AATACGGAAAGAACAGCTCAAAAAAGACCTTAAATTATTGTCTAATAACTTCAAGTAAAATTCTCCTTAA
ATAAAGGCTTAAAAGTAAAAGCTAATTTGGACTCATCAATATCAATATCTACGGATACTAAAAAGGAGAA
ATCAAAACAAAACCATAAAAGTAGGAAGCACTACCCAAGAATTGAAGCAGAGTCTGATTCAGATGATTAT
GTACTGGATGATTCAGATAGTGATGATGGTAAATGTAAGAACTGTAAATATAAGAAGAAATACTTCGCAT
TAAGAATGAGAATGAAACAAGTCGCAATGC
